Addgene plasmid #216547: pWZL-hygro-FAKY925F
Purpose: This retroviral plasmid expresses a mutated cDNA (dominant negative: Y925F ) of human PTK2
Depositing lab: Georgia Konstantinidou. Depositing organization: Universitaet Bern. Publication: ERK5 suppression overcomes FAK inhibitor resistance in mutant KRAS-driven non-small cell lung cancer. Pozzato C, Outeiro-Pinho G, Galie M, Ramadori G, Konstantinidou G. EMBO Mol Med. 2024 Sep 13. doi: 10.1038/s44321-024-00138-7. PubMed 39271958.
Backbone
  Vector backbone: pWZL-Hygro
  Backbone manufacturer: Jay Morgenstern
  Backbone size w/o insert (bp): 5642
  Total vector size (bp): 5642
  Vector type: Mammalian Expression, Retroviral
  Selectable markers: Hygromycin
Growth in bacteria
  Bacterial resistance: Ampicillin, 100 μg/mL
  Growth temperature: 37°C
  Growth strain: NEB Stable
  Copy number: High Copy
Gene/Insert
  Gene/Insert name: PTK2 (Y925F) (alt name: FAK)
  Species: H. sapiens (human)
  Insert size (bp): 3243
  Mutation: FAK dominant negative mutation Y925F
  GenBank ID: NP_005598.3
  Entrez Gene: PTK2 (a.k.a. FADK, FADK 1, FAK, FAK1, FRNK, PPP1R71, p125FAK, pp125FAK)
  Tag / fusion protein: No
  Cloning method: Ligation Independent Cloning
  Sequencing primers: 5′ PBABE 5'; 3′ Custom designed oligo on backbone to sequence the mutation: TTTCCGGGCCCTCACATTGCC
Resource information
  A portion of this plasmid was derived from a plasmid made by: Ordered the mutant sequences from genscript and sub-cloned it to pWZL Hygro (Plasmid #18750).
Terms and licenses: Academic/Nonprofit Terms; Industry Terms: Not Available to Industry
How to cite: pWZL-hygro-FAKY925F was a gift from Georgia Konstantinidou (Addgene plasmid # 216547 ; http://n2t.net/addgene:216547 ; RRID:Addgene_216547)
