[The description below was written by a language model from this plasmid's Addgene catalogue record and pLannotate feature annotations shown in this document.]
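Description:
pWZL-hygro-FAKY925F is a Moloney murine leukemia virus-based retroviral vector, built on the pWZL-Hygro backbone, for stable expression of a mutant human PTK2 (focal adhesion kinase, FAK) cDNA in mammalian cells. In bacteria it is maintained through a high-copy ColE1/pUC-type origin and selected with ampicillin via the β-lactamase gene and its native promoter. The catalogue lists the total size as equal to the empty backbone (5,642 bp). The sequenced record is 8,885 nt, which matches the backbone plus the roughly 3.2 kb insert, so the catalogue total appears not to include the insert.

The proviral region is flanked by MMLV long terminal repeats. Downstream of the 5′ LTR lie a packaging signal (annotated as an MESV Ψ fragment) and a truncated gag segment lacking its start codon, which together promote encapsidation of the genomic RNA when the plasmid is introduced into a packaging cell line. No internal promoter is annotated, so the untagged PTK2 open reading frame is presumably transcribed from the 5′ LTR. It is followed by an EMCV IRES and the hygromycin phosphotransferase gene (hph). This bicistronic layout puts FAK and the resistance marker on one transcript, so hygromycin-resistant transduced cells should also carry the FAK message. A short fragment annotated as a ΔU3 3′ LTR sits directly before a full-length LTR annotation, so the vector does not appear to be self-inactivating.

The insert carries the Y925F substitution, described by the depositor as a dominant-negative FAK mutation. The mutant sequence was synthesized commercially and subcloned by ligation-independent cloning. The associated work concerns FAK inhibitor resistance in mutant KRAS-driven non-small cell lung cancer.
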