Features (pLannotate 1.2.2; 12 found; start..end, strand, type, name):
     21..490     +  LTR            LTR: long terminal repeat from Moloney murine leukemia virus
    614..888     +  misc_feature   MESV Ψ (fragment): packaging signal of murine embryonic stem cell virus
    955..1371    +  CDS            gag (truncated): truncated Moloney murine leukemia virus (MMLV) gag gene lacking the start codon
   1498..4653    +  CDS            PTK2: FAK1_HUMAN - Also known as FAK, FAK1. Experimental evidence at protein level: Swiss-Prot protein existence level 1. [Isoform 6]: Isoform 6 (FRNK) does not contain a kinase domain and inhibits PTK2/FAK1 phosphorylation and signaling. Its enhanced expression can attenuate the nuclear accumulation of LPXN and limit its ability to enhance serum response factor (SRF)-dependent gene transcription. From Homo sapiens (Human).
   4712..5173    +  misc_feature   IRES: internal ribosome entry site (IRES) of the encephalomyocarditis virus (EMCV)
   5178..6200    +  CDS            hph: KHYB_ECOLX - Experimental evidence at protein level: Swiss-Prot protein existence level 1. The aminoglycoside phosphotransferases achieve inactivation of their antibiotic substrates by phosphorylation. Only phosphorylates hygromycin and closely related compounds such as demethyl analogs and destomycin. From Escherichia coli.
   6270..6391    +  LTR            3' LTR (ΔU3) (fragment): self-inactivating 3' long terminal repeat (LTR) from Moloney murine leukemia virus
   6392..6861    +  LTR            LTR: long terminal repeat from Moloney murine leukemia virus
   6927..6979    -  CDS            lacI (fragment): lac repressor; lacI; The lac repressor binds to the lac operator to inhibit transcription in E. coli. This inhibition can be relieved by adding lactose or isopropyl-β-D-thiogalactopyranoside (IPTG).
   7162..7750    -  rep_origin     ori: high-copy-number ColE1/pMB1/pBR322/pUC origin of replication
   7910..8770    -  CDS            AmpR: β-lactamase; bla; confers resistance to ampicillin, carbenicillin, and related antibiotics
   8771..8875    -  promoter       AmpR promoter: bla
>Addgene plasmid #216547 | pWZL-hygro-FAKY925F | addgene full sequence | sequence record 442164 | Addgene NGS Result
CGAAAAGTGCCACCTGCAGCCTGAATATGGGCCAAACAGGATATCTGTGGTAAGCAGTTCCTGCCCCGGC
TCAGGGCCAAGAACAGATGGAACAGCTGAATATGGGCCAAACAGGATATCTGTGGTAAGCAGTTCCTGCC
CCGGCTCAGGGCCAAGAACAGATGGTCCCCAGATGCGGTCCAGCCCTCAGCAGTTTCTAGAGAACCATCA
GATGTTTCCAGGGTGCCCCAAGGACCTGAAATGACCCTGTGCCTTATTTGAACTAACCAATCAGTTCGCT
TCTCGCTTCTGTTCGCGCGCTTCTGCTCCCCGAGCTCAATAAAAGAGCCCACAACCCCTCACTCGGGGCG
CCAGTCCTCCGATTGACTGAGTCGCCCGGGTACCCGTGTATCCAATAAACCCTCTTGCAGTTGCATCCGA
CTTGTGGTCTCGCTGTTCCTTGGGAGGGTCTCCTCTGAGTGATTGACTACCCGTCAGCGGGGGTCTTTCA
TTTGGGGGCTCGTCCGGGATCGGGAGACCCCTGCCCAGGGACCACCGACCCACCACCGGGAGGCAAGCTG
GCCAGCAACTTATCTGTGTCTGTCCGATTGTCTAGTGTCTATGACTGATTTTATGCGCCTGCGTCGGTAC
TAGTTAGCTAACTAGCTCTGTATCTGGCGGACCCGTGGTGGAACTGACGAGTTCTGAACACCCGGCCGCA
ACCCTGGGAGACGTCCCAGGGACTTTGGGGGCCGTTTTTGTGGCCCGACCTGAGGAAGGGAGTCGATGTG
GAATCCGACCCCGTCAGGATATGTGGTTCTGGTAGGAGACGAGAACCTAAAACAGTTCCCGCCTCCGTCT
GAATTTTTGCTTTCGGTTTGGAACCGAAGCCGCGCGTCTTGTCTGCTGCAGCGCTGCAGCATCGTTCTGT
GTTGTCTCTGTCTGACTGTGTTTCTGTATTTGTCTGAAAATTAGGGCCAGACTGTTACCACTCCCTTAAG
TTTGACCTTAGGTCACTGGAAAGATGTCGAGCGGATCGCTCACAACCAGTCGGTAGATGTCAAGAAGAGA
CGTTGGGTTACCTTCTGCTCTGCAGAATGGCCAACCTTTAACGTCGGATGGCCGCGAGACGGCACCTTTA
ACCGAGACCTCATCACCCAGGTTAAGATCAAGGTCTTTTCACCTGGCCCGCATGGACACCCAGACCAGGT
CCCCTACATCGTGACCTGGGAAGCCTTGGCTTTTGACCCCCCTCCCTGGGTCAAGCCCTTTGTACACCCT
AAGCCTCCGCCTCCTCTTCCTCCATCCGCCCCGTCTCTCCCCCTTGAACCTCCTCGTTCGACCCCGCCTC
GATCCTCCCTTTATCCAGCCCTCACTCCTTCTCTAGGCGCCGGCCGGATCCCAGTGTGGTGGTACGTAGG
AATTCGCCAGCACAGTGGTCGAAGCGGATCCATGATCTCGGCTGACTGCAACCTCTGCCTCCCAGAATAT
GACAGATACCTAGCATCTAGCAAAATAATGGCAGCTGCTTACCTTGACCCCAACTTGAATCACACACCAA
ATTCGAGTACTAAGACTCACCTGGGTACTGGTATGGAACGTTCTCCTGGTGCAATGGAGCGAGTATTAAA
GGTCTTTCATTATTTTGAAAGCAATAGTGAGCCAACCACCTGGGCCAGTATTATCAGGCATGGAGATGCT
ACTGATGTCAGGGGCATCATTCAGAAGATAGTGGACAGTCACAAAGTAAAGCATGTGGCCTGCTATGGAT
TCCGCCTCAGTCACCTGCGGTCAGAGGAGGTTCACTGGCTTCACGTGGATATGGGCGTCTCCAGTGTGAG
GGAGAAGTATGAGCTTGCTCACCCACCAGAGGAGTGGAAATATGAATTGAGAATTCGTTATTTGCCAAAA
GGATTTCTAAACCAGTTTACTGAAGATAAGCCAACTTTGAATTTCTTCTATCAACAGGTGAAGAGCGATT
ATATGTTAGAGATAGCTGATCAAGTGGACCAGGAAATTGCTTTGAAGTTGGGTTGTCTAGAAATACGGCG
ATCATACTGGGAGATGCGGGGCAATGCACTAGAAAAGAAGTCTAACTATGAAGTATTAGAAAAAGATGTT
GGTTTAAAGCGATTTTTTCCTAAGAGTTTACTGGATTCTGTCAAGGCCAAAACACTAAGAAAACTGATCC
AACAAACATTTAGACAATTTGCCAACCTTAATAGAGAAGAAAGTATTCTGAAATTCTTTGAGATCCTGTC
TCCAGTCTACAGATTTGATAAGGAATGCTTCAAGTGTGCTCTTGGTTCAAGCTGGATTATTTCAGTGGAA
CTGGCAATCGGCCCAGAAGAAGGAATCAGTTACCTAACGGACAAGGGCTGCAATCCCACACATCTTGCTG
ACTTCACTCAAGTGCAAACCATTCAGTATTCAAACAGTGAAGACAAGGACAGAAAAGGAATGCTACAACT
AAAAATAGCAGGTGCACCCGAGCCTCTGACAGTGACGGCACCATCCCTAACCATTGCGGAGAATATGGCT
GACCTAATAGATGGGTACTGCCGGCTGGTGAATGGAACCTCGCAGTCATTTATCATCAGACCTCAGAAAG
AAGGTGAACGGGCTTTGCCATCAATACCAAAGTTGGCCAACAGCGAAAAGCAAGGCATGCGGACACACGC
CGTCTCTGTGTCAGAAACAGATGATTATGCTGAGATTATAGATGAAGAAGATACTTACACCATGCCCTCA
ACCAGGGATTATGAGATTCAAAGAGAAAGAATAGAACTTGGACGATGTATTGGAGAAGGCCAATTTGGAG
ATGTACATCAAGGCATTTATATGAGTCCAGAGAATCCAGCTTTGGCGGTTGCAATTAAAACATGTAAAAA
CTGTACTTCGGACAGCGTGAGAGAGAAATTTCTTCAAGAAGCCTTAACAATGCGTCAGTTTGACCATCCT
CATATTGTGAAGCTGATTGGAGTCATCACAGAGAATCCTGTCTGGATAATCATGGAGCTGTGCACACTTG
GAGAGCTGAGGTCATTTTTGCAAGTAAGGAAATACAGTTTGGATCTAGCATCTTTGATCCTGTATGCCTA
TCAGCTTAGTACAGCTCTTGCATATCTAGAGAGCAAAAGATTTGTACACAGGGACATTGCTGCTCGGAAT
GTTCTGGTGTCCTCAAATGATTGTGTAAAATTAGGAGACTTTGGATTATCCCGATATATGGAAGATAGTA
CTTACTACAAAGCTTCCAAAGGAAAATTGCCTATTAAATGGATGGCTCCAGAGTCAATCAATTTTCGACG
TTTTACCTCAGCTAGTGACGTATGGATGTTTGGTGTGTGTATGTGGGAGATACTGATGCATGGTGTGAAG
CCTTTTCAAGGAGTGAAGAACAATGATGTAATCGGTCGAATTGAAAATGGGGAAAGATTACCAATGCCTC
CAAATTGTCCTCCTACCCTCTACAGCCTTATGACGAAATGCTGGGCCTATGACCCCAGCAGGCGGCCCAG
GTTTACTGAACTTAAAGCTCAGCTCAGCACAATCCTGGAGGAAGAGAAGGCTCAGCAAGAAGAGCGCATG
AGGATGGAGTCCAGAAGACAGGCCACAGTGTCCTGGGACTCCGGAGGGTCTGATGAAGCACCGCCCAAGC
CCAGCAGACCGGGTTATCCCAGTCCGAGGTCCAGCGAAGGATTTTATCCCAGCCCACAGCACATGGTACA
AACCAATCATTACCAGGTTTCTGGCTACCCTGGTTCACATGGAATCACAGCCATGGCTGGCAGCATCTAT
CCAGGTCAGGCATCTCTTTTGGACCAAACAGATTCATGGAATCATAGACCTCAGGAGATAGCAATGTGGC
AGCCCAATGTGGAGGACTCTACAGTATTGGACCTGCGAGGGATTGGGCAAGTGTTGCCAACCCATCTGAT
GGAAGAGCGTCTAATCCGACAGCAACAGGAAATGGAAGAAGATCAGCGCTGGCTGGAAAAAGAGGAAAGA
TTTCTGAAACCTGATGTGAGACTCTCTCGAGGCAGTATTGACAGGGAGGATGGAAGTCTTCAGGGTCCGA
TTGGAAACCAACATATATATCAGCCTGTGGGTAAACCAGATCCTGCAGCTCCACCAAAGAAACCGCCTCG
CCCTGGAGCTCCCGGTCATCTGGGAAGCCTTGCCAGCCTCAGCAGCCCTGCTGACAGCTACAACGAGGGT
GTCAAGCTTCAGCCCCAGGAAATCAGCCCCCCTCCTACTGCCAACCTGGACCGGTCGAATGATAAGGTGT
TCGAGAATGTGACGGGCCTGGTGAAAGCTGTCATCGAGATGTCCAGTAAAATCCAGCCAGCCCCACCAGA
GGAGTATGTCCCTATGGTGAAGGAAGTCGGCTTGGCCCTGAGGACATTATTGGCCACTGTGGATGAGACC
ATTCCCCTCCTACCAGCCAGCACCCACCGAGAGATTGAGATGGCACAGAAGCTATTGAACTCTGACCTGG
GTGAGCTCATCAACAAGATGAAACTGGCCCAGCAGTATGTCATGACCAGCCTCCAGCAAGAGTACAAAAA
GCAAATGCTGACTGCTGCTCACGCCCTGGCTGTGGATGCCAAAAACTTACTCGATGTCATTGACCAAGCA
AGACTGAAAATGCTTGGGCAGACGAGACCACACTGAGTCGACTCGACCAATTCCGGTTATTTTCCACCAT
ATTGCCGTCTTTTGGCAATGTGAGGGCCCGGAAACCTGGCCCTGTCTTCTTGACGAGCATTCCTAGGGGT
CTTTCCCCTCTCGCCAAAGGAATGCAAGGTCTGTTGAATGTCGTGAAGGAAGCAGTTCCTCTGGAAGCTT
CTTGAAGACAAACAACGTCTGTAGCGACCCTTTGCAGGCAGCGGAACCCCCCACCTGGCGACAGGTGCCT
CTGCGGCCAAAAGCCACGTGTATAAGATACACCTGCAAAGGCGGCACAACCCCAGTGCCACGTTGTGAGT
TGGATAGTTGTGGAAAGAGTCAAATGGCTCTCCTCAAGCGTATTCAACAAGGGGCTGAAGGATGCCCAGA
AGGTACCCCATTGTATGGGATCTGATCTGGGGCCTCGGTGCACATGCTTTACATGTGTTTAGTCGAGGTT
AAAAAACGTCTAGGCCCCCCGAACCACGGGGACGTGGTTTTCCTTTGAAAAACACGATGATAATACCATG
AAAAAGCCTGAACTCACCGCGACGTCTGTCGAGAAGTTTCTGATCGAAAAGTTCGACAGCGTCTCCGACC
TGATGCAGCTCTCGGAGGGCGAAGAATCTCGTGCTTTCAGCTTCGATGTAGGAGGGCGTGGATATGTCCT
GCGGGTAAATAGCTGCGCCGATGGTTTCTACAAAGATCGTTATGTTTATCGGCACTTTGCATCGGCCGCG
CTCCCGATTCCGGAAGTGCTTGACATTGGGGAATTTAGCGAGAGCCTGACCTATTGCATCTCCCGCCGTG
CACAGGGTGTCACGTTGCAAGACCTGCCTGAAACCGAACTGCCCGCTGTTCTGCAGCCGGTCGCGGAGGC
CATGGATGCGATCGCTGCGGCCGATCTTAGCCAGACGAGCGGGTTCGGCCCATTCGGACCGCAAGGAATC
GGTCAATACACTACATGGCGTGATTTCATATGCGCGATTGCTGATCCCCATGTGTATCACTGGCAAACTG
TGATGGACGACACCGTCAGTGCGTCCGTCGCGCAGGCTCTCGATGAGCTGATGCTTTGGGCCGAGGACTG
CCCCGAAGTCCGGCACCTCGTGCACGCGGATTTCGGCTCCAACAATGTCCTGACGGACAATGGCCGCATA
ACAGCGGTCATTGACTGGAGCGAGGCGATGTTCGGGGATTCCCAATACGAGGTCGCCAACATCTTCTTCT
GGAGGCCGTGGTTGGCTTGTATGGAGCAGCAGACGCGCTACTTCGAGCGGAGGCATCCGGAGCTTGCAGG
ATCGCCGCGGCTCCGGGCGTATATGCTCCGCATTGGTCTTGACCAACTCTATCAGAGCTTGGTTGACGGC
AATTTCGATGATGCAGCTTGGGCGCAGGGTCGATGCGACGCAATCGTCCGATCCGGAGCCGGGACTGTCG
GGCGTACACAAATCGCCCGCAGAAGCGCGGCCGTCTGGACCGATGGCTGTGTAGAAGTACTCGCCGATAG
TGGAAACCGACGCCCCAGCACTCGTCCGAGGGCAAAGGAATAGAGTAGATGCCGACCGGGATCTATCGAT
AAAATAAAAGATTTTATTTAGTCTCCAGAAAAAGGGGGGAATGAAAGACCCCACCTGTAGGTTTGGCAAG
CTAGCTTAAGTAACGCCATTTTGCAAGGCATGGAAAAATACATAACTGAGAATAGAGAAGTTCAGATCAA
GGTCAGGAACAGATGGAACAGCTGAATATGGGCCAAACAGGATATCTGTGGTAAGCAGTTCCTGCCCCGG
CTCAGGGCCAAGAACAGATGGAACAGCTGAATATGGGCCAAACAGGATATCTGTGGTAAGCAGTTCCTGC
CCCGGCTCAGGGCCAAGAACAGATGGTCCCCAGATGCGGTCCAGCCCTCAGCAGTTTCTAGAGAACCATC
AGATGTTTCCAGGGTGCCCCAAGGACCTGAAATGACCCTGTGCCTTATTTGAACTAACCAATCAGTTCGC
TTCTCGCTTCTGTTCGCGCGCTTCTGCTCCCCGAGCTCAATAAAAGAGCCCACAACCCCTCACTCGGGGC
GCCAGTCCTCCGATTGACTGAGTCGCCCGGGTACCCGTGTATCCAATAAACCCTCTTGCAGTTGCATCCG
ACTTGTGGTCTCGCTGTTCCTTGGGAGGGTCTCCTCTGAGTGATTGACTACCCGTCAGCGGGGGTCTTTC
ACATGCAGCATGTATCAAAATTAATTTGGTTTTTTTTCTTAAGTATTTACATTAAATGGCCATAGTTGCA
TTAATGAATCGGCCAACGCGCGGGGAGAGGCGGTTTGCGTATTGGGCGCTCTTCCGCTTCCTCGCTCACT
GACTCGCTGCGCTCGGTCGTTCGGCTGCGGCGAGCGGTATCAGCTCACTCAAAGGCGGTAATACGGTTAT
CCACAGAATCAGGGGATAACGCAGGAAAGAACATGTGAGCAAAAGGCCAGCAAAAGGCCAGGAACCGTAA
AAAGGCCGCGTTGCTGGCGTTTTTCCATAGGCTCCGCCCCCCTGACGAGCATCACAAAAATCGACGCTCA
AGTCAGAGGTGGCGAAACCCGACAGGACTATAAAGATACCAGGCGTTTCCCCCTGGAAGCTCCCTCGTGC
GCTCTCCTGTTCCGACCCTGCCGCTTACCGGATACCTGTCCGCCTTTCTCCCTTCGGGAAGCGTGGCGCT
TTCTCATAGCTCACGCTGTAGGTATCTCAGTTCGGTGTAGGTCGTTCGCTCCAAGCTGGGCTGTGTGCAC
GAACCCCCCGTTCAGCCCGACCGCTGCGCCTTATCCGGTAACTATCGTCTTGAGTCCAACCCGGTAAGAC
ACGACTTATCGCCACTGGCAGCAGCCACTGGTAACAGGATTAGCAGAGCGAGGTATGTAGGCGGTGCTAC
AGAGTTCTTGAAGTGGTGGCCTAACTACGGCTACACTAGAAGAACAGTATTTGGTATCTGCGCTCTGCTG
AAGCCAGTTACCTTCGGAAAAAGAGTTGGTAGCTCTTGATCCGGCAAACAAACCACCGCTGGTAGCGGTG
GTTTTTTTGTTTGCAAGCAGCAGATTACGCGCAGAAAAAAAGGATCTCAAGAAGATCCTTTGATCTTTTC
TACGGGGTCTGACGCTCAGTGGAACGAAAACTCACGTTAAGGGATTTTGGTCATGAGATTATCAAAAAGG
ATCTTCACCTAGATCCTTTTGCGGCCGCAAATCAATCTAAAGTATATATGAGTAAACTTGGTCTGACAGT
TACCAATGCTTAATCAGTGAGGCACCTATCTCAGCGATCTGTCTATTTCGTTCATCCATAGTTGCCTGAC
TCCCCGTCGTGTAGATAACTACGATACGGGAGGGCTTACCATCTGGCCCCAGTGCTGCAATGATACCGCG
AGACCCACGCTCACCGGCTCCAGATTTATCAGCAATAAACCAGCCAGCCGGAAGGGCCGAGCGCAGAAGT
GGTCCTGCAACTTTATCCGCCTCCATCCAGTCTATTAATTGTTGCCGGGAAGCTAGAGTAAGTAGTTCGC
CAGTTAATAGTTTGCGCAACGTTGTTGCCATTGCTACAGGCATCGTGGTGTCACGCTCGTCGTTTGGTAT
GGCTTCATTCAGCTCCGGTTCCCAACGATCAAGGCGAGTTACATGATCCCCCATGTTGTGCAAAAAAGCG
GTTAGCTCCTTCGGTCCTCCGATCGTTGTCAGAAGTAAGTTGGCCGCAGTGTTATCACTCATGGTTATGG
CAGCACTGCATAATTCTCTTACTGTCATGCCATCCGTAAGATGCTTTTCTGTGACTGGTGAGTACTCAAC
CAAGTCATTCTGAGAATAGTGTATGCGGCGACCGAGTTGCTCTTGCCCGGCGTCAATACGGGATAATACC
GCGCCACATAGCAGAACTTTAAAAGTGCTCATCATTGGAAAACGTTCTTCGGGGCGAAAACTCTCAAGGA
TCTTACCGCTGTTGAGATCCAGTTCGATGTAACCCACTCGTGCACCCAACTGATCTTCAGCATCTTTTAC
TTTCACCAGCGTTTCTGGGTGAGCAAAAACAGGAAGGCAAAATGCCGCAAAAAAGGGAATAAGGGCGACA
CGGAAATGTTGAATACTCATACTCTTCCTTTTTCAATATTATTGAAGCATTTATCAGGGTTATTGTCTCA
TGAGCGGATACATATTTGAATGTATTTAGAAAAATAAACAAATAGGGGTTCCGCGCACATTTCCC
